Addgene plasmid #169604: pVH615
Purpose: Tier-2 vector encoding PCREm4-driven Nluc and PmPGK1-driven Fluc expression (A1-pA::PCREm4-Nluc-pA::PmPGK1-Fluc-pA).
Depositing lab: Martin Fussenegger. Publication: A versatile plasmid architecture for mammalian synthetic biology (VAMSyB). Haellman V, Strittmatter T, Bertschi A, Stucheli P, Fussenegger M. Metab Eng. 2021 Jul;66:41-50. doi: 10.1016/j.ymben.2021.04.003. Epub 2021 Apr 18. PubMed 33857582.
Backbone
  Vector backbone: pVH1002 (pUC57-based)
  Backbone size w/o insert (bp): 2689
  Vector type: Mammalian Expression
Growth in bacteria
  Bacterial resistance: Ampicillin, 100 μg/mL
  Growth temperature: 37°C
  Growth strain: DH5alpha
  Copy number: High Copy
Gene/Insert
  Gene/Insert name: PPGK-driven FLuc Luciferase expression cassette and cAMP response element-controlled NanoLuc Luciferase expression cassette (alt names: PCRE-NLuc; PPGK-FLuc)
  Species: Synthetic; Photinus pyralis
  Promoter: PCREm4 / PPGK
  Cloning method: Restriction Enzyme; 5′ cloning site Unknown (unknown if destroyed)
  Sequencing primers: 5′ AmpStart; 3′ CTGGCACGACAGGTTTCCCGACTGG
Terms and licenses: Academic/Nonprofit Terms; Industry Terms: Not Available to Industry
How to cite: pVH615 was a gift from Martin Fussenegger (Addgene plasmid # 169604 ; http://n2t.net/addgene:169604 ; RRID:Addgene_169604)
