[The description below was written by a language model from this plasmid's Addgene catalogue record and pLannotate feature annotations shown in this document.]
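Description:
pVH615 is a mammalian expression plasmid from the VAMSyB modular plasmid architecture, described as a "Tier-2" vector, meaning that it combines several transcription units on one backbone. It is built on pVH1002, a pUC57-derived backbone, and is maintained in E. coli as a high-copy plasmid through a ColE1/pUC-type origin, with selection by the β-lactamase (AmpR) gene and its native promoter. Short lacZα, lacI and CAP-site fragments in the annotation are remnants of the pUC-type backbone rather than functional elements.

The payload follows the layout A1-pA::PCREm4-Nluc-pA::PmPGK1-Fluc-pA. The first position (A1) appears to hold no gene of its own, only a bovine growth hormone polyadenylation signal, which would also help insulate the downstream units from read-through transcription. The second unit is a cAMP-responsive reporter. PCREm4, a synthetic promoter in which cAMP response elements sit upstream of a minimal TATA-box promoter with low basal activity, drives human codon-optimised NanoLuc luciferase, followed by a synthetic poly(A) signal. The CRE repeats themselves are not annotated; only the minimal promoter is detected. The third unit uses the constitutive mouse PGK1 promoter to express firefly luciferase (luc+). A terminating poly(A) is stated in the design but is not annotated in the feature table, which derives from a partial NGS assembly.

Together these cassettes form a single-plasmid dual-luciferase reporter. NanoLuc output reflects cAMP/CREB pathway activity, for example downstream of engineered receptors or signalling circuits. The constitutive firefly signal can serve as an internal control for transfection efficiency and cell number, although the record does not state this use explicitly.
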