Features (pLannotate 1.2.2; 13 found; start..end, strand, type, name):
      1..861     -  CDS            AmpR: β-lactamase; bla; confers resistance to ampicillin, carbenicillin, and related antibiotics
    862..966     -  promoter       AmpR promoter: bla
   1133..1357    +  polyA_signal   bGH poly(A) signal: bovine growth hormone polyadenylation signal
   1366..1383    +  promoter       SV40 promoter (fragment): SV40 enhancer and early promoter
   1473..1504    +  promoter       minP: minimal TATA-box promoter with low basal activity
   1556..2068    +  CDS            Nluc: NanoLuc® luciferase human codon-optimized
   2146..2167    +  polyA_signal   poly(A) signal (fragment): synthetic polyadenylation signal
   2207..2223    -  CDS            lacZα (fragment): LacZα fragment of β-galactosidase; lacZ fragment
   2246..2745    +  promoter       PGK promoter: mouse phosphoglycerate kinase 1 promoter
   2789..4441    +  CDS            luciferase: firefly luciferase; luc+; enhanced luc+ version of the luciferase gene
   4581..4602    -  protein_bind   CAP binding site: CAP binding activates transcription in the presence of cAMP. E. coli catabolite activator protein
   4615..4707    -  CDS            lacI (fragment): lac repressor; lacI; The lac repressor binds to the lac operator to inhibit transcription in E. coli. This inhibition can be relieved by adding lactose or isopropyl-β-D-thiogalactopyranoside (IPTG).
   4890..5478    -  rep_origin     ori: high-copy-number ColE1/pMB1/pBR322/pUC origin of replication
>Addgene plasmid #169604 | pVH615 | addgene full sequence | sequence record 366613 | Addgene Partial NGS Result
TTACCAATGCTTAATCAGTGAGGCACCTATCTCAGCGATCTGTCTATTTCGTTCATCCATAGTTGCCTGA
CTCCCCGTCGTGTAGATAACTACGATACGGGAGGGCTTACCATCTGGCCCCAGTGCTGCAATGATACCGC
GGCTCCCACGCTCACCGGCTCCAGATTTATCAGCAATAAACCAGCCAGCCGGAAGGGCCGAGCGCAGAAG
TGGTCCTGCAACTTTATCCGCCTCCATCCAGTCTATTAATTGTTGCCGGGAAGCTAGAGTAAGTAGTTCG
CCAGTTAATAGTTTGCGCAACGTTGTTGCCATTGCTACAGGCATCGTGGTGTCACGCTCGTCGTTTGGTA
TGGCTTCATTCAGCTCCGGTTCCCAACGATCAAGGCGAGTTACATGATCCCCCATGTTGTGCAAAAAAGC
GGTTAGCTCCTTCGGTCCTCCGATCGTTGTCAGAAGTAAGTTGGCCGCAGTGTTATCACTCATGGTTATG
GCAGCACTGCATAATTCTCTTACTGTCATGCCATCCGTAAGATGCTTTTCTGTGACTGGTGAGTACTCAA
CCAAGTCATTCTGAGAATAGTGTATGCGGCGACCGAGTTGCTCTTGCCCGGCGTCAATACGGGATAATAC
CGCGCCACATAGCAGAACTTTAAAAGTGCTCATCATTGGAAAACGTTCTTCGGGGCGAAAACTCTCAAGG
ATCTTACCGCTGTTGAGATCCAGTTCGATGTAACCCACTCGTGCACCCAACTGATCTTCAGCATCTTTTA
CTTTCACCAGCGTTTCTGGGTGAGCAAAAACAGGAAGGCAAAATGCCGCAAAAAAGGGAATAAGGGCGAC
ACGGAAATGTTGAATACTCATACTCTTCCTTTTTCAATATTATTGAAGCATTTATCAGGGTTATTGTCTC
ATGAGCGGATACATATTTGAATGTATTTAGAAAAATAAACAAATAGGGGTTCCGCGCACATTTCCCCGAA
AAGTGCCACCTGACGTCTAAGAAACCAAGATCTCCACGCGTGGTACCCTCGAGGAGCTCTTCGAAGCGGA
ATTCACCATGACTAGTGCTAGCGGATCCACCGGTGTCTAGAAAGCTTTGAGGCCGGCCTGCAGGCCCGCT
GATCAGCCTCGACTGTGCCTTCTAGTTGCCAGCCATCTGTTGTTTGCCCCTCCCCCGTGCCTTCCTTGAC
CCTGGAAGGTGCCACTCCCACTGTCCTTTCCTAATAAAATGAGGAAATTGCATCGCATTGTCTGAGTAGG
TGTCATTCTATTCTGGGGGGTGGGGTGGGGCAGGACAGCAAGGGGGAGGATTGGGAAGACAATAGCAGGC
ATGCTGGGGATGCGGTGGGCTCTATGGTAGCTTAGGAGGCGGAAAGAACCAGCGCGTAGCCTGACGTCCG
AGAGCCGTAGCCTGACGTCCGAGGGTACCAGCCTGACGTCCGAGAGCCGTAGCCTGACGTCCGAGTACTC
CGTAGAGGGTATATAATGGAAGCTCGACTTCCAGCTTGGCGAGCTCTTCGAAGCGGAATTCACCATGACT
AGTGGTGGTTCTGGTATGGTCTTCACACTCGAAGATTTCGTTGGGGACTGGCGACAGACAGCCGGCTACA
ACCTGGACCAAGTCCTTGAACAGGGAGGTGTGTCCAGTTTGTTTCAGAATCTCGGGGTGTCCGTAACTCC
GATCCAAAGGATTGTCCTGAGCGGTGAAAATGGGCTGAAGATCGACATCCATGTCATCATCCCGTATGAA
GGTCTGAGCGGCGACCAAATGGGCCAGATCGAAAAAATTTTTAAGGTGGTGTACCCTGTGGATGATCATC
ACTTTAAGGTGATCCTGCACTATGGCACACTGGTAATCGACGGGGTTACGCCGAACATGATCGACTATTT
CGGACGGCCGTATGAAGGCATCGCCGTGTTCGACGGCAAAAAGATCACTGTAACAGGGACCCTGTGGAAC
GGCAACAAAATTATCGACGAGCGCCTGATCAACCCCGACGGCTCCCTGCTGTTCCGAGTAACCATCAACG
GAGTGACCGGCTGGCGGCTGTGCGAACGCATTCTGGCGGCTAGCGGATCCACCGGTGTCTAGAAAGCTAT
ACAGGTGCACCGCTTTATAATAAAACTGATACAGAGAACGTTATCATGTGTGTTGGTTTTTTTTGTGTGT
GCGGTTTAAGGGAGCCTCGGTCATAGCTGTTTCCTGTGTAAAACGACGGCCAGCGCGTGGTACCCTCGAG
CTACCGGGTAGGGGAGGCGCTTTTCCCAAGGCAGTCTGGAGCATGCGCTTTAGCAGCCCCGCTGGGCACT
TGGCGCTACACAAGTGGCCTCTGGCCTCGCACACATTCCACATCCACCGGTAGGCGCCAACCGGCTCCGT
TCTTTGGTGGCCCCTTCGCGCCACCTTCTACTCCTCCCCTAGTCAGGAAGTTCCCCCCCGCCCCGCAGCT
CGCGTCGTGCAGGACGTGACAAATGGAAGTAGCACGTCTCAGTAGTCTCGTGCAGATGGACAGCACCGCT
GAGCAATGGAAGCGGGTAGGCCTTTGGGGCAGCGGCCAATAGCAGCTTTGCTCCTTCGCTTTCTGGGCTC
AGAGGCTGGGAAGGGGTGGGTCCGGGGGCGGGCTCAGGGGCGGGCTCAGGGGCGGGGCGGGCGCCCGAAG
GTCCTCCGGAGGCCCGGCATTCTGCACGCTTCAAAAGCGCACGTCTGCCGCGCTGTTCTCCTCTTCCTCA
TCTCCGGGCCTTTCGACCTCCAGCCCGAGCTCGGTATAGGTTCGAAGCGGAATTCACCATGGAAGACGCC
AAAAACATAAAGAAAGGCCCGGCGCCATTCTATCCGCTGGAAGATGGAACCGCTGGAGAGCAACTGCATA
AGGCTATGAAGAGATACGCCCTGGTTCCTGGAACAATTGCTTTTACAGATGCACATATCGAGGTGGACAT
CACTTACGCTGAGTACTTCGAAATGTCCGTTCGGTTGGCAGAAGCTATGAAACGATATGGGCTGAATACA
AATCACAGAATCGTCGTATGCAGTGAAAACTCTCTTCAATTCTTTATGCCGGTGTTGGGCGCGTTATTTA
TCGGAGTTGCAGTTGCGCCCGCGAACGACATTTATAATGAACGTGAATTGCTCAACAGTATGGGCATTTC
GCAGCCTACCGTGGTGTTCGTTTCCAAAAAGGGGTTGCAAAAAATTTTGAACGTGCAAAAAAAGCTCCCA
ATCATCCAAAAAATTATTATCATGGATTCTAAAACGGATTACCAGGGATTTCAGTCGATGTACACGTTCG
TCACATCTCATCTACCTCCCGGTTTTAATGAATACGATTTTGTGCCAGAGTCCTTCGATAGGGACAAGAC
AATTGCACTGATCATGAACTCCTCTGGATCTACTGGTCTGCCTAAAGGTGTCGCTCTGCCTCATAGAACT
GCCTGCGTGAGATTCTCGCATGCCAGAGATCCTATTTTTGGCAATCAAATCATTCCGGATACTGCGATTT
TAAGTGTTGTTCCATTCCATCACGGTTTTGGAATGTTTACTACACTCGGATATTTGATATGTGGATTTCG
AGTCGTCTTAATGTATAGATTTGAAGAAGAGCTGTTTCTGAGGAGCCTTCAGGATTACAAGATTCAAAGT
GCGCTGCTGGTGCCAACCCTATTCTCCTTCTTCGCCAAAAGCACTCTGATTGACAAATACGATTTATCTA
ATTTACACGAAATTGCTTCTGGTGGCGCTCCCCTCTCTAAGGAAGTCGGGGAAGCGGTTGCCAAGAGGTT
CCATCTGCCAGGTATCAGGCAAGGATATGGGCTCACTGAGACTACATCAGCTATTCTGATTACACCCGAG
GGGGATGATAAACCGGGCGCGGTCGGTAAAGTTGTTCCATTTTTTGAAGCGAAGGTTGTGGATCTGGATA
CCGGGAAAACGCTGGGCGTTAATCAAAGAGGCGAACTGTGTGTGAGAGGTCCTATGATTATGTCCGGTTA
TGTAAACAATCCGGAAGCGACCAACGCCTTGATTGACAAGGATGGATGGCTACATTCTGGAGACATAGCT
TACTGGGACGAAGACGAACACTTCTTCATCGTTGACCGCCTGAAGTCTCTGATTAAGTACAAAGGCTATC
AGGTGGCTCCCGCTGAATTGGAATCCATCTTGCTCCAACACCCCAACATCTTCGACGCAGGTGTCGCAGG
TCTTCCCGACGATGACGCCGGTGAACTTCCCGCCGCCGTTGTTGTTTTGGAGCACGGAAAGACGATGACG
GAAAAAGAGATCGTGGATTACGTCGCCAGTCAAGTAACAACCGCGAAAAAGTTGCGCGGAGGAGTTGTGT
TTGTGGACGAAGTACCGAAAGGTCTTACCGGAAAACTCGACGCAAGAAAAATCAGAGAGATCCTCATAAA
GGCCAAGAAGGGCGGAAAGATCGCCGTGTAAGCTAGCGGATCCACCGGTGTCTAGAAAGCTCAGAAATTA
TGAGAGCGTTTAATAAAGTATTGACTATGGTTGACAAAACGTGTGTTGGAGTTTTTTGTGTGCTTTGTCA
TCAACTGAGCCAGTAGGTCGAGGGTGCCTAATGAGTGAGCTAACTCACATTAATTGCGTTGCGCTCACTG
CCCGCTTTCCAGTCGGGAAACCTGTCGTGCCAGCTGCATTAATGAATCGGCCAACGCGCGGGGAGAGGCG
GTTTGCGTATTGGGCGCTCTTCCGCTTCCTCGCTCACTGACTCGCTGCGCTCGGTCGTTCGGCTGCGGCG
AGCGGTATCAGCTCACTCAAAGGCGGTAATACGGTTATCCACAGAATCAGGGGATAACGCAGGAAAGAAC
ATGTGAGCAAAAGGCCAGCAAAAGGCCAGGAACCGTAAAAAGGCCGCGTTGCTGGCGTTTTTCCATAGGC
TCCGCCCCCCTGACGAGCATCACAAAAATCGACGCTCAAGTCAGAGGTGGCGAAACCCGACAGGACTATA
AAGATACCAGGCGTTTCCCCCTGGAAGCTCCCTCGTGCGCTCTCCTGTTCCGACCCTGCCGCTTACCGGA
TACCTGTCCGCCTTTCTCCCTTCGGGAAGCGTGGCGCTTTCTCATAGCTCACGCTGTAGGTATCTCAGTT
CGGTGTAGGTCGTTCGCTCCAAGCTGGGCTGTGTGCACGAACCCCCCGTTCAGCCCGACCGCTGCGCCTT
ATCCGGTAACTATCGTCTTGAGTCCAACCCGGTAAGACACGACTTATCGCCACTGGCAGCAGCCACTGGT
AACAGGATTAGCAGAGCGAGGTATGTAGGCGGTGCTACAGAGTTCTTGAAGTGGTGGCCTAACTACGGCT
ACACTAGAAGAACAGTATTTGGTATCTGCGCTCTGCTGAAGCCAGTTACCTTCGGAAAAAGAGTTGGTAG
CTCTTGATCCGGCAAACAAACCACCGCTGGTAGCGGTGGTTTTTTTGTTTGCAAGCAGCAGATTACGCGC
AGAAAAAAAGGATCTCAAGAAGATCCTTTGATCTTTTCTACGGGGATTATCAAAAAGGATCTTCACCTAG
ATCCTTTTAAATTAAAAATGAAGTTTTAAATCAATCTAAAGTATATATGAGTAAACTTGGTCTGACAG
